>Addgene plasmid #112467 | pELF4.1.0-gDNA | depositor full sequence | sequence record 211858 | Full Sequence
TAGAGCTAGAAATAGCAAGTTAAAATAAGGCTAGTCCGTTATCAACTTGAAAAAGTGGCACCGAGTCGGT
GCTTTTTTGTTTTAGAGCTAGAAATAGCAAGTTAAAATAAGGCTAGTCCGTTTTTAGCGCGTGCGCCAAT
TCTGCAGACAAATGGCTCTAGAGGTACCCGTTACATAACTTACGGTAAATGGCCCGCCTGGCTGACCGCC
CAACGACCCCCGCCCATTGACGTCAATAGTAACGCCAATAGGGACTTTCCATTGACGTCAATGGGTGGAG
TATTTACGGTAAACTGCCCACTTGGCAGTACATCAAGTGTATCATATGCCAAGTACGCCCCCTATTGACG
TCAATGACGGTAAATGGCCCGCCTGGCATTGTGCCCAGTACATGACCTTATGGGACTTTCCTACTTGGCA
GTACATCTACGTATTAGTCATCGCTATTACCATGGTCGAGGTGAGCCCCACGTTCTGCTTCACTCTCCCC
ATCTCCCCCCCCTCCCCACCCCCAATTTTGTATTTATTTATTTTTTAATTATTTTGTGCAGCGATGGGGG
CGGGGGGGGGGGGGGGGCGCGCGCCAGGCGGGGCGGGGCGGGGCGAGGGGCGGGGCGGGGCGAGGCGGAG
AGGTGCGGCGGCAGCCAATCAGAGCGGCGCGCTCCGAAAGTTTCCTTTTATGGCGAGGCGGCGGCGGCGG
CGGCCCTATAAAAAGCGAAGCGCGCGGCGGGCGGGAGTCGCTGCGACGCTGCCTTCGCCCCGTGCCCCGC
TCCGCCGCCGCCTCGCGCCGCCCGCCCCGGCTCTGACTGACCGCGTTACTCCCACAGGTGAGCGGGCGGG
ACGGCCCTTCTCCTCCGGGCTGTAATTAGCTGAGCAAGAGGTAAGGGTTTAAGGGATGGTTGGTTGGTGG
GGTATTAATGTTTAATTACCTGGAGCACCTGCCTGAAATCACTTTTTTTCAGGTTGGACCGGTGCCACCA
TGGACTATAAGGACCACGACGGAGACTACAAGGATCATGATATTGATTACAAAGACGATGACGATAAGAT
GGCCCCAAAGAAGAAGCGGAAGGTCGGTATCCACGGAGTCCCAGCAGCCGACAAGAAGTACAGCATCGGC
CTGGACATCGGCACCAACTCTGTGGGCTGGGCCGTGATCACCGACGAGTACAAGGTGCCCAGCAAGAAAT
TCAAGGTGCTGGGCAACACCGACCGGCACAGCATCAAGAAGAACCTGATCGGAGCCCTGCTGTTCGACAG
CGGCGAAACAGCCGAGGCCACCCGGCTGAAGAGAACCGCCAGAAGAAGATACACCAGACGGAAGAACCGG
ATCTGCTATCTGCAAGAGATCTTCAGCAACGAGATGGCCAAGGTGGACGACAGCTTCTTCCACAGACTGG
AAGAGTCCTTCCTGGTGGAAGAGGATAAGAAGCACGAGCGGCACCCCATCTTCGGCAACATCGTGGACGA
GGTGGCCTACCACGAGAAGTACCCCACCATCTACCACCTGAGAAAGAAACTGGTGGACAGCACCGACAAG
GCCGACCTGCGGCTGATCTATCTGGCCCTGGCCCACATGATCAAGTTCCGGGGCCACTTCCTGATCGAGG
GCGACCTGAACCCCGACAACAGCGACGTGGACAAGCTGTTCATCCAGCTGGTGCAGACCTACAACCAGCT
GTTCGAGGAAAACCCCATCAACGCCAGCGGCGTGGACGCCAAGGCCATCCTGTCTGCCAGACTGAGCAAG
AGCAGACGGCTGGAAAATCTGATCGCCCAGCTGCCCGGCGAGAAGAAGAATGGCCTGTTCGGAAACCTGA
TTGCCCTGAGCCTGGGCCTGACCCCCAACTTCAAGAGCAACTTCGACCTGGCCGAGGATGCCAAACTGCA
GCTGAGCAAGGACACCTACGACGACGACCTGGACAACCTGCTGGCCCAGATCGGCGACCAGTACGCCGAC
CTGTTTCTGGCCGCCAAGAACCTGTCCGACGCCATCCTGCTGAGCGACATCCTGAGAGTGAACACCGAGA
TCACCAAGGCCCCCCTGAGCGCCTCTATGATCAAGAGATACGACGAGCACCACCAGGACCTGACCCTGCT
GAAAGCTCTCGTGCGGCAGCAGCTGCCTGAGAAGTACAAAGAGATTTTCTTCGACCAGAGCAAGAACGGC
TACGCCGGCTACATTGACGGCGGAGCCAGCCAGGAAGAGTTCTACAAGTTCATCAAGCCCATCCTGGAAA
AGATGGACGGCACCGAGGAACTGCTCGTGAAGCTGAACAGAGAGGACCTGCTGCGGAAGCAGCGGACCTT
CGACAACGGCAGCATCCCCCACCAGATCCACCTGGGAGAGCTGCACGCCATTCTGCGGCGGCAGGAAGAT
TTTTACCCATTCCTGAAGGACAACCGGGAAAAGATCGAGAAGATCCTGACCTTCCGCATCCCCTACTACG
TGGGCCCTCTGGCCAGGGGAAACAGCAGATTCGCCTGGATGACCAGAAAGAGCGAGGAAACCATCACCCC
CTGGAACTTCGAGGAAGTGGTGGACAAGGGCGCTTCCGCCCAGAGCTTCATCGAGCGGATGACCAACTTC
GATAAGAACCTGCCCAACGAGAAGGTGCTGCCCAAGCACAGCCTGCTGTACGAGTACTTCACCGTGTATA
ACGAGCTGACCAAAGTGAAATACGTGACCGAGGGAATGAGAAAGCCCGCCTTCCTGAGCGGCGAGCAGAA
AAAGGCCATCGTGGACCTGCTGTTCAAGACCAACCGGAAAGTGACCGTGAAGCAGCTGAAAGAGGACTAC
TTCAAGAAAATCGAGTGCTTCGACTCCGTGGAAATCTCCGGCGTGGAAGATCGGTTCAACGCCTCCCTGG
GCACATACCACGATCTGCTGAAAATTATCAAGGACAAGGACTTCCTGGACAATGAGGAAAACGAGGACAT
TCTGGAAGATATCGTGCTGACCCTGACACTGTTTGAGGACAGAGAGATGATCGAGGAACGGCTGAAAACC
TATGCCCACCTGTTCGACGACAAAGTGATGAAGCAGCTGAAGCGGCGGAGATACACCGGCTGGGGCAGGC
TGAGCCGGAAGCTGATCAACGGCATCCGGGACAAGCAGTCCGGCAAGACAATCCTGGATTTCCTGAAGTC
CGACGGCTTCGCCAACAGAAACTTCATGCAGCTGATCCACGACGACAGCCTGACCTTTAAAGAGGACATC
CAGAAAGCCCAGGTGTCCGGCCAGGGCGATAGCCTGCACGAGCACATTGCCAATCTGGCCGGCAGCCCCG
CCATTAAGAAGGGCATCCTGCAGACAGTGAAGGTGGTGGACGAGCTCGTGAAAGTGATGGGCCGGCACAA
GCCCGAGAACATCGTGATCGAAATGGCCAGAGAGAACCAGACCACCCAGAAGGGACAGAAGAACAGCCGC
GAGAGAATGAAGCGGATCGAAGAGGGCATCAAAGAGCTGGGCAGCCAGATCCTGAAAGAACACCCCGTGG
AAAACACCCAGCTGCAGAACGAGAAGCTGTACCTGTACTACCTGCAGAATGGGCGGGATATGTACGTGGA
CCAGGAACTGGACATCAACCGGCTGTCCGACTACGATGTGGACCATATCGTGCCTCAGAGCTTTCTGAAG
GACGACTCCATCGACAACAAGGTGCTGACCAGAAGCGACAAGAACCGGGGCAAGAGCGACAACGTGCCCT
CCGAAGAGGTCGTGAAGAAGATGAAGAACTACTGGCGGCAGCTGCTGAACGCCAAGCTGATTACCCAGAG
AAAGTTCGACAATCTGACCAAGGCCGAGAGAGGCGGCCTGAGCGAACTGGATAAGGCCGGCTTCATCAAG
AGACAGCTGGTGGAAACCCGGCAGATCACAAAGCACGTGGCACAGATCCTGGACTCCCGGATGAACACTA
AGTACGACGAGAATGACAAGCTGATCCGGGAAGTGAAAGTGATCACCCTGAAGTCCAAGCTGGTGTCCGA
TTTCCGGAAGGATTTCCAGTTTTACAAAGTGCGCGAGATCAACAACTACCACCACGCCCACGACGCCTAC
CTGAACGCCGTCGTGGGAACCGCCCTGATCAAAAAGTACCCTAAGCTGGAAAGCGAGTTCGTGTACGGCG
ACTACAAGGTGTACGACGTGCGGAAGATGATCGCCAAGAGCGAGCAGGAAATCGGCAAGGCTACCGCCAA
GTACTTCTTCTACAGCAACATCATGAACTTTTTCAAGACCGAGATTACCCTGGCCAACGGCGAGATCCGG
AAGCGGCCTCTGATCGAGACAAACGGCGAAACCGGGGAGATCGTGTGGGATAAGGGCCGGGATTTTGCCA
CCGTGCGGAAAGTGCTGAGCATGCCCCAAGTGAATATCGTGAAAAAGACCGAGGTGCAGACAGGCGGCTT
CAGCAAAGAGTCTATCCTGCCCAAGAGGAACAGCGATAAGCTGATCGCCAGAAAGAAGGACTGGGACCCT
AAGAAGTACGGCGGCTTCGACAGCCCCACCGTGGCCTATTCTGTGCTGGTGGTGGCCAAAGTGGAAAAGG
GCAAGTCCAAGAAACTGAAGAGTGTGAAAGAGCTGCTGGGGATCACCATCATGGAAAGAAGCAGCTTCGA
GAAGAATCCCATCGACTTTCTGGAAGCCAAGGGCTACAAAGAAGTGAAAAAGGACCTGATCATCAAGCTG
CCTAAGTACTCCCTGTTCGAGCTGGAAAACGGCCGGAAGAGAATGCTGGCCTCTGCCGGCGAACTGCAGA
AGGGAAACGAACTGGCCCTGCCCTCCAAATATGTGAACTTCCTGTACCTGGCCAGCCACTATGAGAAGCT
GAAGGGCTCCCCCGAGGATAATGAGCAGAAACAGCTGTTTGTGGAACAGCACAAGCACTACCTGGACGAG
ATCATCGAGCAGATCAGCGAGTTCTCCAAGAGAGTGATCCTGGCCGACGCTAATCTGGACAAAGTGCTGT
CCGCCTACAACAAGCACCGGGATAAGCCCATCAGAGAGCAGGCCGAGAATATCATCCACCTGTTTACCCT
GACCAATCTGGGAGCCCCTGCCGCCTTCAAGTACTTTGACACCACCATCGACCGGAAGAGGTACACCAGC
ACCAAAGAGGTGCTGGACGCCACCCTGATCCACCAGAGCATCACCGGCCTGTACGAGACACGGATCGACC
TGTCTCAGCTGGGAGGCGACAAAAGGCCGGCGGCCACGAAAAAGGCCGGCCAGGCAAAAAAGAAAAAGTA
AGAATTCCTAGAGCTCGCTGATCAGCCTCGACTGTGCCTTCTAGTTGCCAGCCATCTGTTGTTTGCCCCT
CCCCCGTGCCTTCCTTGACCCTGGAAGGTGCCACTCCCACTGTCCTTTCCTAATAAAATGAGGAAATTGC
ATCGCATTGTCTGAGTAGGTGTCATTCTATTCTGGGGGGTGGGGTGGGGCAGGACAGCAAGGGGGAGGAT
TGGGAAGAGAATAGCAGGCATGCTGGGGAGCGGCCGCAGGAACCCCTAGTGATGGAGTTGGCCACTCCCT
CTCTGCGCGCTCGCTCGCTCACTGAGGCCGGGCGACCAAAGGTCGCCCGACGCCCGGGCTTTGCCCGGGC
GGCCTCAGTGAGCGAGCGAGCGCGCAGCTGCCTGCAGGGGCGCCTGATGCGGTATTTTCTCCTTACGCAT
CTGTGCGGTATTTCACACCGCATA
[142 nt withheld, positions 5695-5836]
C
[141 nt withheld, positions 5838-5978]
CCTTTGACGTTGGAGTCCACGTTCTTTAATAGTGGACTCTTGTTCCAAACTGGAACAACACTCAACCCTA
TCTCGGGCTATTCTTTTGATTTATAAGGGATTTTGCCGATTTCGGCCTATTGGTTAAAAAATGAGCTGAT
TTAACAAAAATTTAACGCGAATTTTAACAAAATATTAACGTTTACAATTTTATGGTGCACTCTCAGTACA
ATCTGCTCTGATGCCGCATAGTTAAGCCAGCCCCGACACCCGCCAACACCCGCTGACGCGCCCTGACGGG
CTTGTCTGCTCCCGGCATCCGCTTACAGACAAGCTGTGACCGTCTCCGGGAGCTGCATGTGTCAGAGGTT
TTCACCGTCATCACCGAAACGCGCGAGACGAAAGGGCCTCGTGATACGCCTATTTTTATAGGTTAATGTC
ATGATAATAATGGTTTCTTAGACGTCAGGTGGCACTTTTCGGGGAAATGTGCGCGGAACCCCTATTTGTT
TATTTTTCTAAATACATTCAAATATGTATCCGCTCATGAGACAATAACCCTGATAAATGCTTCAATAATA
TTGAAAAAGGAAGAGTATGAGTATTCAACATTTCCGTGTCGCCCTTATTCCCTTTTTTGCGGCATTTTGC
CTTCCTGTTTTTGCTCACCCAGAAACGCTGGTGAAAGTAAAAGATGCTGAAGATCAGTTGGGTGCACGAG
TGGGTTACATCGAACTGGATCTCAACAGCGGTAAGATCCTTGAGAGTTTTCGCCCCGAAGAACGTTTTCC
AATGATGAGCACTTTTAAAGTTCTGCTATGTGGCGCGGTATTATCCCGTATTGACGCCGGGCAAGAGCAA
CTCGGTCGCCGCATACACTATTCTCAGAATGACTTGGTTGAGTACTCACCAGTCACAGAAAAGCATCTTA
CGGATGGCATGACAGTAAGAGAATTATGCAGTGCTGCCATAACCATGAGTGATAACACTGCGGCCAACTT
ACTTCTGACAACGATCGGAGGACCGAAGGAGCTAACCGCTTTTTTGCACAACATGGGGGATCATGTAACT
CGCCTTGATCGTTGGGAACCGGAGCTGAATGAAGCCATACCAAACGACGAGCGTGACACCACGATGCCTG
TAGCAATGGCAACAACGTTGCGCAAACTATTAACTGGCGAACTACTTACTCTAGCTTCCCGGCAACAATT
AATAGACTGGATGGAGGCGGATAAAGTTGCAGGACCACTTCTGCGCTCGGCCCTTCCGGCTGGCTGGTTT
ATTGCTGATAAATCTGGAGCCGGTGAGCGTGGAAGCCGCGGTATCATTGCAGCACTGGGGCCAGATGGTA
AGCCCTCCCGTATCGTAGTTATCTACACGACGGGGAGTCAGGCAACTATGGATGAACGAAATAGACAGAT
CGCTGAGATAGGTGCCTCACTGATTAAGCATTGGTAACTGTCAGACCAAGTTTACTCATATATACTTTAG
ATTGATTTAAAACTTCATTTTTAATTTAAAAGGATCTAGGTGAAGATCCTTTTTGATAATCTCATGACCA
AAATCCCTTAACGTGAGTTTTCGTTCCACTGAGCGTCAGACCCCGTAGAAAAGATCAAAGGATCTTCTTG
AGATCCTTTTTTTCTGCGCGTAATCTGCTGCTTGCAAACAAAAAAACCACCGCTACCAGCGGTGGTTTGT
TTGCCGGATCAAGAGCTACCAACTCTTTTTCCGAAGGTAACTGGCTTCAGCAGAGCGCAGATACCAAATA
CTGTCCTTCTAGTGTAGCCGTAGTTAGGCCACCACTTCAAGAACTCTGTAGCACCGCCTACATACCTCGC
TCTGCTAATCCTGTTACCAGTGGCTGCTGCCAGTGGCGATAAGTCGTGTCTTACCGGGTTGGACTCAAGA
CGATAGTTACCGGATAAGGCGCAGCGGTCGGGCTGAACGGGGGGTTCGTGCACACAGCCCAGCTTGGAGC
GAACGACCTACACCGAACTGAGATACCTACAGCGTGAGCTATGAGAAAGCGCCACGCTTCCCGAAGGGAG
AAAGGCGGACAGGTATCCGGTAAGCGGCAGGGTCGGAACAGGAGAGCGCACGAGGGAGCTTCCAGGGGGA
AACGCCTGGTATCTTTATAGTCCTGTCGGGTTTCGCCACCTCTGACTTGAGCGTCGATTTTTGTGATGCT
CGTCAGGGGGGCGGAGCCTATGGAAAAACGCCAGCAACGCGGCCTTTTTACGGTTCCTGGCCTTTTGCTG
GCCTTTTGCTCACATGTGAGGGCCTATTTCCCATGATTCCTTCATATTTGCATATACGATACAAGGCTGT
TAGAGAGATAATTGGAATTAATTTGACTGTAAACACAAAGATATTAGTACAAAATACGTGACGTAGAAAG
TAATAATTTCTTGGGTAGTTTGCAGTTTTAAAATTATGTTTTAAAATGGACTATCATATGCTTACCGTAA
CTTGAAAGTATTTCGATTTCTTGGCTTTATATATCTTGTGGAAAGGACGAAACACCCCCCTTTGCTTATA
TGTCATGTTT
Features (pLannotate 1.2.2; 18 found; start..end, strand, type, name):
     79..122     +  misc_RNA       gRNA scaffold (fragment): guide RNA scaffold for the Streptococcus pyogenes CRISPR/Cas9 system
    169..454     +  enhancer       CMV enhancer: human cytomegalovirus immediate early enhancer; contains an 18-bp deletion relative to the standard CMV enhancer
    456..733     +  promoter       chicken β-actin promoter: No description available
    734..962     +  intron         hybrid intron: hybrid between chicken β-actin (CBA) and minute virus of mice (MMV) introns (Gray et al., 2011)
   1100..2701    +  CDS            Cas9(N): N-terminal portion of Streptococcus pyogenes Cas9 (Zetsche et al., 2015)
   2702..5200    +  CDS            Cas9(C): C-terminal portion of Streptococcus pyogenes Cas9 (Zetsche et al., 2015)
   5201..5248    +  CDS            nucleoplasmin NLS: bipartite nuclear localization signal from nucleoplasmin
   5282..5393    +  polyA_signal   bGH poly(A) signal: bovine growth hormone polyadenylation signal
   5498..5638    +  repeat_region  AAV2 ITR: inverted terminal repeat of adeno-associated virus serotype 2 inverted
   5643..5694    -  misc_feature   bom (fragment): basis of mobility region from pBR322
   5713..6093    +  rep_origin     M13 ori (sequence partly withheld): M13 bacteriophage origin of replication; arrow indicates direction of (+) strand synthesis
   6169..6218    -  misc_feature   bom (fragment): basis of mobility region from pBR322
   6320..6355    -  CDS            rop (fragment): Rop protein, which maintains plasmids at low copy number; rop
   6450..6554    +  promoter       AmpR promoter: bla
   6555..7415    +  CDS            AmpR: β-lactamase; bla; confers resistance to ampicillin, carbenicillin, and related antibiotics
   7586..8174    +  rep_origin     ori: high-copy-number ColE1/pMB1/pBR322/pUC origin of replication
   8236..8476    +  promoter       U6 promoter: RNA polymerase III promoter for human U6 snRNA
   8505..72      +  misc_RNA       gRNA scaffold (across the origin): guide RNA scaffold for the Streptococcus pyogenes CRISPR/Cas9 system
