>Addgene plasmid #112467 | pELF4.1.0-gDNA | addgene full sequence | sequence record 230497 | Addgene NGS Result
TAGAGCTAGAAATAGCAAGTTAAAATAAGGCTAGTCCGTTATCAACTTGAAAAAGTGGCACCGAGTCGGT
GCTTTTTTGTTTTAGAGCTAGAAATAGCAAGTTAAAATAAGGCTAGTCCGTTTTTAGCGCGTGCGCCAAT
TCTGCAGACAAATGGCTCTAGAGGTACCCGTTACATAACTTACGGTAAATGGCCCGCCTGGCTGACCGCC
CAACGACCCCCGCCCATTGACGTCAATAGTAACGCCAATAGGGACTTTCCATTGACGTCAATGGGTGGAG
TATTTACGGTAAACTGCCCACTTGGCAGTACATCAAGTGTATCATATGCCAAGTACGCCCCCTATTGACG
TCAATGACGGTAAATGGCCCGCCTGGCATTGTGCCCAGTACATGACCTTATGGGACTTTCCTACTTGGCA
GTACATCTACGTATTAGTCATCGCTATTACCATGGTCGAGGTGAGCCCCACGTTCTGCTTCACTCTCCCC
ATCTCCCCCCCCTCCCCACCCCCAATTTTGTATTTATTTATTTTTTAATTATTTTGTGCAGCGATGGGGG
CGGGGGGGGGGGGGGGGCGCGCCCCAGGGSGGGGGGGGSGGGGGGGGGGGGGGGGGGGGGGGSGGGSGGK
SGKGGGGGNNGGGGCGGGGCGAGGGGCGGGGCGGGGCGAGGCGGAGAGGTGCGGCGGCAGCCAATCAGAG
CGGCGCGCTCCGAAAGTTTCCTTTTATGGCGAGGCGGCGGCGGCGGCGGCCCTATAAAAAGCGAAGCGCG
CGGCGGGCGGGAGTCGCTGCGCGCTGCCTTCGCCCCGTGCCCCGCTCCGCCGCCGCCTCGCGCCGCCCGC
CCCGGCTCTGACTGACCGCGTTACTCCCACAGGTGAGCGGGCGGGACGGCCCTTCTCCTCCGGGCTGTAA
TTAGCTGAGCAAGAGGTAAGGGTTTAAGGGATGGTTGGTTGGTGGGGTATTAATGTTTAATTACCTGGAG
CACCTGCCTGAAATCACTTTTTTTCAGGTTGGACCGGTGCCACCATGGACTATAAGGACCACGACGGAGA
CTACAAGGATCATGATATTGATTACAAAGACGATGACGATAAGATGGCCCCAAAGAAGAAGCGGAAGGTC
GGTATCCACGGAGTCCCAGCAGCCGACAAGAAGTACAGCATCGGCCTGGACATCGGCACCAACTCTGTGG
GCTGGGCCGTGATCACCGACGAGTACAAGGTGCCCAGCAAGAAATTCAAGGTGCTGGGCAACACCGACCG
GCACAGCATCAAGAAGAACCTGATCGGAGCCCTGCTGTTCGACAGCGGCGAAACAGCCGAGGCCACCCGG
CTGAAGAGAACCGCCAGAAGAAGATACACCAGACGGAAGAACCGGATCTGCTATCTGCAAGAGATCTTCA
GCAACGAGATGGCCAAGGTGGACGACAGCTTCTTCCACAGACTGGAAGAGTCCTTCCTGGTGGAAGAGGA
TAAGAAGCACGAGCGGCACCCCATCTTCGGCAACATCGTGGACGAGGTGGCCTACCACGAGAAGTACCCC
ACCATCTACCACCTGAGAAAGAAACTGGTGGACAGCACCGACAAGGCCGACCTGCGGCTGATCTATCTGG
CCCTGGCCCACATGATCAAGTTCCGGGGCCACTTCCTGATCGAGGGCGACCTGAACCCCGACAACAGCGA
CGTGGACAAGCTGTTCATCCAGCTGGTGCAGACCTACAACCAGCTGTTCGAGGAAAACCCCATCAACGCC
AGCGGCGTGGACGCCAAGGCCATCCTGTCTGCCAGACTGAGCAAGAGCAGACGGCTGGAAAATCTGATCG
CCCAGCTGCCCGGCGAGAAGAAGAATGGCCTGTTCGGAAACCTGATTGCCCTGAGCCTGGGCCTGACCCC
CAACTTCAAGAGCAACTTCGACCTGGCCGAGGATGCCAAACTGCAGCTGAGCAAGGACACCTACGACGAC
GACCTGGACAACCTGCTGGCCCAGATCGGCGACCAGTACGCCGACCTGTTTCTGGCCGCCAAGAACCTGT
CCGACGCCATCCTGCTGAGCGACATCCTGAGAGTGAACACCGAGATCACCAAGGCCCCCCTGAGCGCCTC
TATGATCAAGAGATACGACGAGCACCACCAGGACCTGACCCTGCTGAAAGCTCTCGTGCGGCAGCAGCTG
CCTGAGAAGTACAAAGAGATTTTCTTCGACCAGAGCAAGAACGGCTACGCCGGCTACATTGACGGCGGAG
CCAGCCAGGAAGAGTTCTACAAGTTCATCAAGCCCATCCTGGAAAAGATGGACGGCACCGAGGAACTGCT
CGTGAAGCTGAACAGAGAGGACCTGCTGCGGAAGCAGCGGACCTTCGACAACGGCAGCATCCCCCACCAG
ATCCACCTGGGAGAGCTGCACGCCATTCTGCGGCGGCAGGAAGATTTTTACCCATTCCTGAAGGACAACC
GGGAAAAGATCGAGAAGATCCTGACCTTCCGCATCCCCTACTACGTGGGCCCTCTGGCCAGGGGAAACAG
CAGATTCGCCTGGATGACCAGAAAGAGCGAGGAAACCATCACCCCCTGGAACTTCGAGGAAGTGGTGGAC
AAGGGCGCTTCCGCCCAGAGCTTCATCGAGCGGATGACCAACTTCGATAAGAACCTGCCCAACGAGAAGG
TGCTGCCCAAGCACAGCCTGCTGTACGAGTACTTCACCGTGTATAACGAGCTGACCAAAGTGAAATACGT
GACCGAGGGAATGAGAAAGCCCGCCTTCCTGAGCGGCGAGCAGAAAAAGGCCATCGTGGACCTGCTGTTC
AAGACCAACCGGAAAGTGACCGTGAAGCAGCTGAAAGAGGACTACTTCAAGAAAATCGAGTGCTTCGACT
CCGTGGAAATCTCCGGCGTGGAAGATCGGTTCAACGCCTCCCTGGGCACATACCACGATCTGCTGAAAAT
TATCAAGGACAAGGACTTCCTGGACAATGAGGAAAACGAGGACATTCTGGAAGATATCGTGCTGACCCTG
ACACTGTTTGAGGACAGAGAGATGATCGAGGAACGGCTGAAAACCTATGCCCACCTGTTCGACGACAAAG
TGATGAAGCAGCTGAAGCGGCGGAGATACACCGGCTGGGGCAGGCTGAGCCGGAAGCTGATCAACGGCAT
CCGGGACAAGCAGTCCGGCAAGACAATCCTGGATTTCCTGAAGTCCGACGGCTTCGCCAACAGAAACTTC
ATGCAGCTGATCCACGACGACAGCCTGACCTTTAAAGAGGACATCCAGAAAGCCCAGGTGTCCGGCCAGG
GCGATAGCCTGCACGAGCACATTGCCAATCTGGCCGGCAGCCCCGCCATTAAGAAGGGCATCCTGCAGAC
AGTGAAGGTGGTGGACGAGCTCGTGAAAGTGATGGGCCGGCACAAGCCCGAGAACATCGTGATCGAAATG
GCCAGAGAGAACCAGACCACCCAGAAGGGACAGAAGAACAGCCGCGAGAGAATGAAGCGGATCGAAGAGG
GCATCAAAGAGCTGGGCAGCCAGATCCTGAAAGAACACCCCGTGGAAAACACCCAGCTGCAGAACGAGAA
GCTGTACCTGTACTACCTGCAGAATGGGCGGGATATGTACGTGGACCAGGAACTGGACATCAACCGGCTG
TCCGACTACGATGTGGACCATATCGTGCCTCAGAGCTTTCTGAAGGACGACTCCATCGACAACAAGGTGC
TGACCAGAAGCGACAAGAACCGGGGCAAGAGCGACAACGTGCCCTCCGAAGAGGTCGTGAAGAAGATGAA
GAACTACTGGCGGCAGCTGCTGAACGCCAAGCTGATTACCCAGAGAAAGTTCGACAATCTGACCAAGGCC
GAGAGAGGCGGCCTGAGCGAACTGGATAAGGCCGGCTTCATCAAGAGACAGCTGGTGGAAACCCGGCAGA
TCACAAAGCACGTGGCACAGATCCTGGACTCCCGGATGAACACTAAGTACGACGAGAATGACAAGCTGAT
CCGGGAAGTGAAAGTGATCACCCTGAAGTCCAAGCTGGTGTCCGATTTCCGGAAGGATTTCCAGTTTTAC
AAAGTGCGCGAGATCAACAACTACCACCACGCCCACGACGCCTACCTGAACGCCGTCGTGGGAACCGCCC
TGATCAAAAAGTACCCTAAGCTGGAAAGCGAGTTCGTGTACGGCGACTACAAGGTGTACGACGTGCGGAA
GATGATCGCCAAGAGCGAGCAGGAAATCGGCAAGGCTACCGCCAAGTACTTCTTCTACAGCAACATCATG
AACTTTTTCAAGACCGAGATTACCCTGGCCAACGGCGAGATCCGGAAGCGGCCTCTGATCGAGACAAACG
GCGAAACCGGGGAGATCGTGTGGGATAAGGGCCGGGATTTTGCCACCGTGCGGAAAGTGCTGAGCATGCC
CCAAGTGAATATCGTGAAAAAGACCGAGGTGCAGACAGGCGGCTTCAGCAAAGAGTCTATCCTGCCCAAG
AGGAACAGCGATAAGCTGATCGCCAGAAAGAAGGACTGGGACCCTAAGAAGTACGGCGGCTTCGACAGCC
CCACCGTGGCCTATTCTGTGCTGGTGGTGGCCAAAGTGGAAAAGGGCAAGTCCAAGAAACTGAAGAGTGT
GAAAGAGCTGCTGGGGATCACCATCATGGAAAGAAGCAGCTTCGAGAAGAATCCCATCGACTTTCTGGAA
GCCAAGGGCTACAAAGAAGTGAAAAAGGACCTGATCATCAAGCTGCCTAAGTACTCCCTGTTCGAGCTGG
AAAACGGCCGGAAGAGAATGCTGGCCTCTGCCGGCGAACTGCAGAAGGGAAACGAACTGGCCCTGCCCTC
CAAATATGTGAACTTCCTGTACCTGGCCAGCCACTATGAGAAGCTGAAGGGCTCCCCCGAGGATAATGAG
CAGAAACAGCTGTTTGTGGAACAGCACAAGCACTACCTGGACGAGATCATCGAGCAGATCAGCGAGTTCT
CCAAGAGAGTGATCCTGGCCGACGCTAATCTGGACAAAGTGCTGTCCGCCTACAACAAGCACCGGGATAA
GCCCATCAGAGAGCAGGCCGAGAATATCATCCACCTGTTTACCCTGACCAATCTGGGAGCCCCTGCCGCC
TTCAAGTACTTTGACACCACCATCGACCGGAAGAGGTACACCAGCACCAAAGAGGTGCTGGACGCCACCC
TGATCCACCAGAGCATCACCGGCCTGTACGAGACACGGATCGACCTGTCTCAGCTGGGAGGCGACAAAAG
GCCGGCGGCCACGAAAAAGGCCGGCCAGGCAAAAAAGAAAAAGTAAGAATTCCTAGAGCTCGCTGATCAG
CCTCGACTGTGCCTTCTAGTTGCCAGCCATCTGTTGTTTGCCCCTCCCCCGTGCCTTCCTTGACCCTGGA
AGGTGCCACTCCCACTGTCCTTTCCTAATAAAATGAGGAAATTGCATCGCATTGTCTGAGTAGGTGTCAT
TCTATTCTGGGGGGTGGGGTGGGGCAGGACAGCAAGGGGGAGGATTGGGAAGAGAATAGCAGGCATGCTG
GGGAGCGGCCGCAGGAACCCCTAGTGATGGAGTTGGCCACTCCCTCTCTGCGCGCTCGCTCGCTCACTGA
GGCCGGGCGACCAAAGGTCGCCCGACGCCCGGGCTTTGCCCGGGCGGCCTCAGTGAGCGAGCGAGCGCGC
AGCTGCCTGCAGGGGCGCCTGATGCGGTATTTTCTCCTTACGCATCTGTGCGGTATTTCACACCGCATA
[95 nt withheld, positions 5740-5834]
T
[46 nt withheld, positions 5836-5881]
C
[141 nt withheld, positions 5883-6023]
CCTTTGACGTTGGAGTCCACGTTCTTTAATAGTGGACTCTTGTTCCAAACTGGAACAACACTCAACTCTA
TCTCGGGCTATTCTTTTGATTTATAAGGGATTTTGCCGATTTCGGTCTATTGGTTAAAAAATGAGCTGAT
TTAACAAAAATTTAACGCGAATTTTAACAAAATATTAACGTTTACAATTTTATGGTGCACTCTCAGTACA
ATCTGCTCTGATGCCGCATAGTTAAGCCAGCCCCGACACCCGCCAACACCCGCTGACGCGCCCTGACGGG
CTTGTCTGCTCCCGGCATCCGCTTACAGACAAGCTGTGACCGTCTCCGGGAGCTGCATGTGTCAGAGGTT
TTCACCGTCATCACCGAAACGCGCGAGACGAAAGGGCCTCGTGATACGCCTATTTTTATAGGTTAATGTC
ATGATAATAATGGTTTCTTAGACGTCAGGTGGCACTTTTCGGGGAAATGTGCGCGGAACCCCTATTTGTT
TATTTTTCTAAATACATTCAAATATGTATCCGCTCATGAGACAATAACCCTGATAAATGCTTCAATAATA
TTGAAAAAGGAAGAGTATGAGTATTCAACATTTCCGTGTCGCCCTTATTCCCTTTTTTGCGGCATTTTGC
CTTCCTGTTTTTGCTCACCCAGAAACGCTGGTGAAAGTAAAAGATGCTGAAGATCAGTTGGGTGCACGAG
TGGGTTACATCGAACTGGATCTCAACAGCGGTAAGATCCTTGAGAGTTTTCGCCCCGAAGAACGTTTTCC
AATGATGAGCACTTTTAAAGTTCTGCTATGTGGCGCGGTATTATCCCGTATTGACGCCGGGCAAGAGCAA
CTCGGTCGCCGCATACACTATTCTCAGAATGACTTGGTTGAGTACTCACCAGTCACAGAAAAGCATCTTA
CGGATGGCATGACAGTAAGAGAATTATGCAGTGCTGCCATAACCATGAGTGATAACACTGCGGCCAACTT
ACTTCTGACAACGATCGGAGGACCGAAGGAGCTAACCGCTTTTTTGCACAACATGGGGGATCATGTAACT
CGCCTTGATCGTTGGGAACCGGAGCTGAATGAAGCCATACCAAACGACGAGCGTGACACCACGATGCCTG
TAGCAATGGCAACAACGTTGCGCAAACTATTAACTGGCGAACTACTTACTCTAGCTTCCCGGCAACAATT
AATAGACTGGATGGAGGCGGATAAAGTTGCAGGACCACTTCTGCGCTCGGCCCTTCCGGCTGGCTGGTTT
ATTGCTGATAAATCTGGAGCCGGTGAGCGTGGAAGCCGCGGTATCATTGCAGCACTGGGGCCAGATGGTA
AGCCCTCCCGTATCGTAGTTATCTACACGACGGGGAGTCAGGCAACTATGGATGAACGAAATAGACAGAT
CGCTGAGATAGGTGCCTCACTGATTAAGCATTGGTAACTGTCAGACCAAGTTTACTCATATATACTTTAG
ATTGATTTAAAACTTCATTTTTAATTTAAAAGGATCTAGGTGAAGATCCTTTTTGATAATCTCATGACCA
AAATCCCTTAACGTGAGTTTTCGTTCCACTGAGCGTCAGACCCCGTAGAAAAGATCAAAGGATCTTCTTG
AGATCCTTTTTTTCTGCGCGTAATCTGCTGCTTGCAAACAAAAAAACCACCGCTACCAGCGGTGGTTTGT
TTGCCGGATCAAGAGCTACCAACTCTTTTTCCGAAGGTAACTGGCTTCAGCAGAGCGCAGATACCAAATA
CTGTTCTTCTAGTGTAGCCGTAGTTAGGCCACCACTTCAAGAACTCTGTAGCACCGCCTACATACCTCGC
TCTGCTAATCCTGTTACCAGTGGCTGCTGCCAGTGGCGATAAGTCGTGTCTTACCGGGTTGGACTCAAGA
CGATAGTTACCGGATAAGGCGCAGCGGTCGGGCTGAACGGGGGGTTCGTGCACACAGCCCAGCTTGGAGC
GAACGACCTACACCGAACTGAGATACCTACAGCGTGAGCTATGAGAAAGCGCCACGCTTCCCGAAGGGAG
AAAGGCGGACAGGTATCCGGTAAGCGGCAGGGTCGGAACAGGAGAGCGCACGAGGGAGCTTCCAGGGGGA
AACGCCTGGTATCTTTATAGTCCTGTCGGGTTTCGCCACCTCTGACTTGAGCGTCGATTTTTGTGATGCT
CGTCAGGGGGGCGGAGCCTATGGAAAAACGCCAGCAACGCGGCCTTTTTACGGTTCCTGGCCTTTTGCTG
GCCTTTTGCTCACATGTGAGGGCCTATTTCCCATGATTCCTTCATATTTGCATATACGATACAAGGCTGT
TAGAGAGATAATTGGAATTAATTTGACTGTAAACACAAAGATATTAGTACAAAATACGTGACGTAGAAAG
TAATAATTTCTTGGGTAGTTTGCAGTTTTAAAATTATGTTTTAAAATGGACTATCATATGCTTACCGTAA
CTTGAAAGTATTTCGATTTCTTGGCTTTATATATCTTGTGGAAAGGACGAAACACCGCCCCTTTGCTTAT
ATGTCATGTTT
Features (pLannotate 1.2.2; 20 found; start..end, strand, type, name):
     79..122     +  misc_RNA       gRNA scaffold (fragment): guide RNA scaffold for the Streptococcus pyogenes CRISPR/Cas9 system
    169..454     +  enhancer       CMV enhancer: human cytomegalovirus immediate early enhancer; contains an 18-bp deletion relative to the standard CMV enhancer
    456..579     +  promoter       chicken β-actin promoter (fragment): contains a 21-bp deletion relative to the standard chicken β-actin promoter
    601..621     +  promoter       chicken β-actin promoter (fragment): contains a 21-bp deletion relative to the standard chicken β-actin promoter
    634..779     +  promoter       chicken β-actin promoter (fragment): contains a 21-bp deletion relative to the standard chicken β-actin promoter
    780..1007    +  intron         hybrid intron: hybrid between chicken β-actin (CBA) and minute virus of mice (MMV) introns (Gray et al., 2011)
   1145..2746    +  CDS            Cas9(N): N-terminal portion of Streptococcus pyogenes Cas9 (Zetsche et al., 2015)
   2747..5245    +  CDS            Cas9(C): C-terminal portion of Streptococcus pyogenes Cas9 (Zetsche et al., 2015)
   5246..5293    +  CDS            nucleoplasmin NLS: bipartite nuclear localization signal from nucleoplasmin
   5327..5438    +  polyA_signal   bGH poly(A) signal: bovine growth hormone polyadenylation signal
   5543..5683    +  repeat_region  AAV2 ITR: inverted terminal repeat of adeno-associated virus serotype 2 inverted
   5688..5739    -  misc_feature   bom (fragment): basis of mobility region from pBR322
   5758..6213    +  rep_origin     f1 ori (sequence partly withheld): f1 bacteriophage origin of replication; arrow indicates direction of (+) strand synthesis
   6214..6263    -  misc_feature   bom (fragment): basis of mobility region from pBR322
   6365..6400    -  CDS            rop (fragment): Rop protein, which maintains plasmids at low copy number; rop
   6495..6599    +  promoter       AmpR promoter: bla
   6600..7460    +  CDS            AmpR: β-lactamase; bla; confers resistance to ampicillin, carbenicillin, and related antibiotics
   7631..8219    +  rep_origin     ori: high-copy-number ColE1/pMB1/pBR322/pUC origin of replication
   8281..8521    +  promoter       U6 promoter: RNA polymerase III promoter for human U6 snRNA
   8551..72      +  misc_RNA       gRNA scaffold (across the origin): guide RNA scaffold for the Streptococcus pyogenes CRISPR/Cas9 system
