[The description below was written by a language model from this plasmid's Addgene catalogue record and pLannotate feature annotations shown in this document.]
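Description:
pELF4.1.0-gDNA is a mammalian CRISPR expression plasmid built on the pX330 backbone. It delivers both Streptococcus pyogenes Cas9 and a single guide RNA directed against the human transcription factor gene ELF4 (also known as MEF or ELFR). It is propagated in E. coli as a high-copy plasmid from a ColE1/pUC-type origin and selected with ampicillin through the β-lactamase gene. An f1/M13 phage origin, a single AAV2 ITR annotation and short bom and rop fragments are also present as backbone remnants. With only one ITR annotated, nothing in the record suggests use as an AAV packaging vector.

The plasmid carries two expression units. A human U6 RNA polymerase III promoter drives the guide RNA. The 20-nucleotide ELF4 target sequence was cloned between the BbsI sites, which were destroyed in the process, immediately upstream of the S. pyogenes gRNA scaffold. The PAM listed in the record belongs to the genomic target and is not in the plasmid. Cas9 is expressed from a hybrid promoter made of the CMV enhancer, the chicken β-actin promoter and a hybrid intron. Its coding sequence is annotated as contiguous N- and C-terminal portions that together form one open reading frame, followed by a C-terminal nucleoplasmin nuclear localization signal and a bGH polyadenylation signal.

Two sequence records are provided, a repository NGS result of 8,554 nt and a depositor sequence of 8,508 nt. Their layout is the same, and the main difference is that the β-actin promoter region is annotated as fragments in the longer record. The depositor notes that the plasmid is meant to be used with a companion plasmid, pELF4-donor, which implies Cas9 cleavage at ELF4 combined with donor-templated editing. The record does not describe the intended edit.
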