Addgene plasmid #112467: pELF4.1.0-gDNA
Purpose: CRISPR plasmid for expression of Cas9 and gRNA targeting human transcription factor ELF4
Depositing lab: Kevin White. Depositing organization: University of Chicago.
Backbone
  Vector backbone: pX330
  Backbone manufacturer: Zhang lab (Addgene plasmid ID: 42230)
  Vector type: Mammalian Expression, CRISPR
Growth in bacteria
  Bacterial resistance: Ampicillin, 100 μg/mL
  Growth temperature: 37°C
  Growth strain: DH5alpha
  Copy number: High Copy
Gene/Insert
  Gene/Insert name: ELF4
  gRNA/shRNA sequence: CCCCTTTGCTTATATGTCAT GGG
  Species: H. sapiens (human)
  Entrez Gene: ELF4 (a.k.a. MEF, ELFR)
  Cloning method: Restriction Enzyme; 5′ cloning site BbsI (destroyed during cloning); 3′ cloning site BbsI (destroyed during cloning)
  Sequencing primers: 5′ hU6-F (5'-GAGGGCCTATTTCCCATGATT-3')
Terms and licenses: Academic/Nonprofit Terms; Industry Terms: Not Available to Industry
Depositor comments: gRNA sequence listed includes 20 nucleotide target sequence, followed by the uncloned PAM sequence. The PAM sequence is not present in the plasmid. Use with plasmid pELF4-donor.
How to cite: pELF4.1.0-gDNA was a gift from Kevin White (Addgene plasmid # 112467 ; http://n2t.net/addgene:112467 ; RRID:Addgene_112467)
